>Addgene plasmid #207179 | pLV-SFFVp-gI-BlastR | addgene full sequence | sequence record 413217 | Addgene NGS Result
CGATAACCCTAATTCGATAGCATATGCTTCCCGTTGGGTAACATATGCTATTGAATTAGGGTTAGTCTGG
ATAGTATATACTACTACCCGGGAAGCATATGCTACCCGTTTAGGGTTCACCGGTGATGCCGGCCACGATG
CGTCCGGCGTAGAGGATCTAATGTGAGTTAGCTCACTCATTAGGCACCCCAGGCTTTACACTTTATGCTT
CCGGCTCGTATGTTGTGTGGAATTGTGAGCGGATAACAATTTCACACAGGAAACAGCTATGACCATGATT
ACGCCAAGCGCGCAATTAACCCTCACTAAAGGGAACAAAAGCTGGAGCTGCAAGCTTAATGTAGTCTTAT
GCAATACTCTTGTAGTCTTGCAACATGGTAACGATGAGTTAGCAACATGCCTTACAAGGAGAGAAAAAGC
ACCGTGCATGCCGATTGGTGGAAGTAAGGTGGTACGATCGTGCCTTATTAGGAAGGCAACAGACGGGTCT
GACATGGATTGGACGAACCACTGAATTGCCGCATTGCAGAGATATTGTATTTAAGTGCCTAGCTCGATAC
ATAAACGGGTCTCTCTGGTTAGACCAGATCTGAGCCTGGGAGCTCTCTGGCTAACTAGGGAACCCACTGC
TTAAGCCTCAATAAAGCTTGCCTTGAGTGCTTCAAGTAGTGTGTGCCCGTCTGTTGTGTGACTCTGGTAA
CTAGAGATCCCTCAGACCCTTTTAGTCAGTGTGGAAAATCTCTAGCAGTGGCGCCCGAACAGGGACTTGA
AAGCGAAAGGGAAACCAGAGGAGCTCTCTCGACGCAGGACTCGGCTTGCTGAAGCGCGCACGGCAAGAGG
CGAGGGGCGGCGACTGGTGAGTACGCCAAAAATTTTGACTAGCGGAGGCTAGAAGGAGAGAGATGGGTGC
GAGAGCGTCAGTATTAAGCGGGGGAGAATTAGATCGCGATGGGAAAAAATTCGGTTAAGGCCAGGGGGAA
AGAAAAAATATAAATTAAAACATATAGTATGGGCAAGCAGGGAGCTAGAACGATTCGCAGTTAATCCTGG
CCTGTTAGAAACATCAGAAGGCTGTAGACAAATACTGGGACAGCTACAACCATCCCTTCAGACAGGATCA
GAAGAACTTAGATCATTATATAATACAGTAGCAACCCTCTATTGTGTGCATCAAAGGATAGAGATAAAAG
ACACCAAGGAAGCTTTAGACAAGATAGAGGAAGAGCAAAACAAAAGTAAGACCACCGCACAGCAAGCGGC
CGCTGATCTTCAGACCTGGAGGAGGAGATATGAGGGACAATTGGAGAAGTGAATTATATAAATATAAAGT
AGTAAAAATTGAACCATTAGGAGTAGCACCCACCAAGGCAAAGAGAAGAGTGGTGCAGAGAGAAAAAAGA
GCAGTGGGAATAGGAGCTTTGTTCCTTGGGTTCTTGGGAGCAGCAGGAAGCACTATGGGCGCAGCGTCAA
TGACGCTGACGGTACAGGCCAGACAATTATTGTCTGGTATAGTGCAGCAGCAGAACAATTTGCTGAGGGC
TATTGAGGCGCAACAGCATCTGTTGCAACTCACAGTCTGGGGCATCAAGCAGCTCCAGGCAAGAATCCTG
GCTGTGGAAAGATACCTAAAGGATCAACAGCTCCTGGGGATTTGGGGTTGCTCTGGAAAACTCATTTGCA
CCACTGCTGTGCCTTGGAATGCTAGTTGGAGTAATAAATCTCTGGAACAGATTTGGAATCACACGACCTG
GATGGAGTGGGACAGAGAAATTAACAATTACACAAGCTTAATACACTCCTTAATTGAAGAATCGCAAAAC
CAGCAAGAAAAGAATGAACAAGAATTATTGGAATTAGATAAATGGGCAAGTTTGTGGAATTGGTTTAACA
TAACAAATTGGCTGTGGTATATAAAATTATTCATAATGATAGTAGGAGGCTTGGTAGGTTTAAGAATAGT
TTTTGCTGTACTTTCTATAGTGAATAGAGTTAGGCAGGGATATTCACCATTATCGTTTCAGACCCACCTC
CCAACCCCGAGGGGACCCGACAGGCCCGAAGGAATAGAAGAAGAAGGTGGAGAGAGAGACAGAGACAGAT
CCATTCGATTAGTGAACGGATCTCGACGGTATCGGTTTTAAAAGAAAAGGGGGGATTGGGGGGTACAGTG
CAGGGGAAAGAATAGTAGACATAATAGCAACAGACATACAAACTAAAGAATTACAAAAACAAATTACAAA
AATTCAAAATTTTATCGATAGGTTTGGCAAGCTAGCTGCAGTAACGCCATTTTGCAAGGCATGGAAAAAT
ACCAAACCAAGAATAGAGAAGTTCAGATCAAGGGCGGGTACATGAAAATAGCTAACGTTGGGCCAAACAG
GATATCTGCGGTGAGCAGTTTCGGCCCCGGCCCGGGGCCAAGAACAGATGGTCACCGCAGTTTCGGCCCC
GGCCCGAGGCCAAGAACAGATGGTCCCCAGATATGGCCCAACCCTCAGCAGTTTCTTAAGACCCATCAGA
TGTTTCCAGGCTCCCCCAAGGACCTGAAATGACCCTGCGCCTTATTTGAATTAACCAATCAGCCTGCTTC
TCGCTTCTGTTCGCGCGCTTCTGCTTCCCGAGCTCTATAAAAGAGCTCACAACCCCTCACTCGGCGCGCC
AGTCCTCCGACAGACTGAGTCGCCCGGGGGGGATCTGGAGCTCTCGAGAATTCTCACGCGACTAGTAACG
GCCGCCAGTGTGCTGGAATTATCACAAGTTTGTACAAAAAAGCTGAACGAGAAACGTAAAATGATATAAA
TATCAATATATTAAATTAGATTTTGCATAAAAAACAGACTACATAATACTGTAAAACACAACATATCCAG
TCACTATGGCGGCCGCATTAGGCACCCCAGGCTTTACACTTTATGCTTCCGGCTCGTATAATGTGTGGAT
TTTGAGTTAGGATCCGTCGAGATTTTCAGGAGCTAAGGAAGCTAAAATGGAGAAAAAAATCACTGGATAT
ACCACCGTTGATATATCCCAATGGCATCGTAAAGAACATTTTGAGGCATTTCAGTCAGTTGCTCAATGTA
CCTATAACCAGACCGTTCAGCTGGATATTACGGCCTTTTTAAAGACCGTAAAGAAAAATAAGCACAAGTT
TTATCCGGCCTTTATTCACATTCTTGCCCGCCTGATGAATGCTCATCCGGAATTCCGTATGGCAATGAAA
GACGGTGAGCTGGTGATATGGGATAGTGTTCACCCTTGTTACACCGTTTTCCATGAGCAAACTGAAACGT
TTTCATCGCTCTGGAGTGAATACCACGACGATTTCCGGCAGTTTCTACACATATATTCGCAAGATGTGGC
GTGTTACGGTGAAAACCTGGCCTATTTCCCTAAAGGGTTTATTGAGAATATGTTTTTCGTCTCAGCCAAT
CCCTGGGTGAGTTTCACCAGTTTTGATTTAAACGTGGCCAATATGGACAACTTCTTCGCCCCCGTTTTCA
CCATGGGCAAATATTATACGCAAGGCGACAAGGTGCTGATGCCGCTGGCGATTCAGGTTCATCATGCCGT
TTGTGATGGCTTCCATGTCGGCAGAATGCTTAATGAATTACAACAGTACTGCGATGAGTGGCAGGGCGGG
GCGTAAACGCGTGGATCCGGCTTACTAAAAGCCAGATAACAGTATGCGTATTTGCGCGCTGATTTTTGCG
GTATAAGAATATATACTGATATGTATACCCGAAGTATGTCAAAAAGAGGTATGCTATGAAGCAGCGTATT
ACAGTGACAGTTGACAGCGACAGCTATCAGTTGCTCAAGGCATATATGATGTCAATATCTCCGGTCTGGT
AAGCACAACCATGCAGAATGAAGCCCGTCGTCTGCGTGCCGAACGCTGGAAAGCGGAAAATCAGGAAGGG
ATGGCTGAGGTCGCCCGGTTTATTGAAATGAACGGCTCTTTTGCTGACGAGAACAGGGGCTGGTGAAATG
CAGTTTAAGGTTTACACCTATAAAAGAGAGAGCCGTTATCGTCTGTTTGTGGATGTACAGAGTGATATTA
TTGACACGCCCGGGCGACGGATGGTGATCCCCCTGGCCAGTGCACGTCTGCTGTCAGATAAAGTCTCCCG
TGAACTTTACCCGGTGGTGCATATCGGGGATGAAAGCTGGCGCATGATGACCACCGATATGGCCAGTGTG
CCGGTCTCCGTTATCGGGGAAGAAGTGGCTGATCTCAGCCACCGCGAAAATGACATCAAAAACGCCATTA
ACCTGATGTTCTGGGGAATATAAATGTCAGGCTCCCTTATACACAGCCAGTCTGCAGGTCGACCATAGTG
ACTGGATATGTTGTGTTTTACAGTATTATGTAGTCTGTTTTTTATGCAAAATCTAATTTAATATATTGAT
ATTTATATCATTTTACGTTTCTCGTTCAGCTTTCTTGTACAAAGTGGTGATAATTCTGCAGATATCCATC
ACACTGGCGGCCGCTCGAGCGCCCCTCTCCCCTAACGTTACTGGCCGAAGCCGCTTGGAATAAGGCCGGT
GTGCGTTTGTCTATATGTTATTTTCCACCATATTGCCGTCTTTTGGCAATGTGAGGGCCCGGAAACCTGG
CCCTGTCTTCTTGACGAGCATTCCTAGGGGTCTTTCCCCTCTCGCCAAAGGAATGCAAGGTCTGTTGAAT
GTCGTGAAGGAAGCAGTTCCTCTGGAAGCTTCTTGAAGACAAACAACGTCTGTAGCGACCCTTTGCAGGC
AGCGGAACCCCCCACCTGGCGACAGGTGCCTCTGCGGCCAAAAGCCACGTGTATAAGATACACCTGCAAA
GGCGGCACAACCCCAGTGCCACGTTGTGAGTTGGATAGTTGTGGAAAGAGTCAAATGGCTCTCCTCAAGC
GTATTCAACAAGGGGCTGAAGGATGCCCAGAAGGTACCCCATTGTATGGGATCTGATCTGGGGCCTCGGT
GCACATGCTTTACATGTGTTTAGTCGAGGTTAAAAAAACGTCTAGGCCCCCCGAACCACGGGGACGTGGT
TTTCCTTTGAAAAACACGATGATAATCCATGGCCAAGCCTTTGTCTCAAGAAGAATCCACCCTCATTGAA
AGAGCAACGGCTACAATCAACAGCATCCCCATCTCTGAAGACTACAGCGTCGCCAGCGCAGCTCTCTCTA
GCGACGGCCGCATCTTCACTGGTGTCAATGTATATCATTTTACTGGGGGACCTTGTGCAGAACTCGTGGT
GCTGGGCACTGCTGCTGCTGCGGCAGCTGGCAACCTGACTTGTATCGTCGCGATCGGAAATGAGAACAGG
GGCATCTTGAGCCCCTGCGGACGGTGCCGACAGGTGCTTCTCGATCTGCATCCTGGGATCAAAGCCATAG
TGAAGGACAGTGATGGACAGCCGACGGCAGTTGGGATTCGTGAATTGCTGCCCTCTGGTTATGTGTGGGA
GGGCTAAGCTAGCCTAGTGCCATTTGTTCAGTGGTTCGTAGGGCTTTCCCCCACTGTTTGGCTTTCAGTT
ATATGGATGATGTGGTATTGGGGGCCAAGTCTGTACAGCATCTTGAGTCCCTTTTTACCGCTGTTACCAA
TTTTCTTTTGTCTTTGGGTATACATTTAAACCCTAACAAAACAAAGAGATGGGGTTACTCTCTAAATTTT
ATGGGTTATGTCATTGGATGTTATGGGTCCTTGCCACAAGAACACATCATACAAAAAATCAAAGAATGTT
TTAGAAAACTTCCTATTAACAGGCCTATTGATTGGAAAGTATGTCAACGAATTGTGGGTCTTTTGGGTTT
TGCTGCCCCTTTTACACAATGTGGTTATCCTGCGTTGATGCCTTTGTATGCATGTATTCAATCTAAGCAG
GCTTTCACTTTCTCGCCAACTTACAAGGCCTTTCTGTGTAAACAATACCTGAACCTTTACCCCGTTGCCC
GGCAACGGCCAGGTCTGTGCCAAGTGTTTGCTGACGCAACCCCCACTGGCTGGGGCTTGGTCATGGGCCA
TCAGCGCATGCGTGGAACCTTTTCGGCTCCTCTGCCGATCCATACTGCGGAACTCCTAGCCGCTTGTTTT
GCTCGCAGCAGGTCTGGAGCAAACATTATCGGGACTGATAACTCTGTTGTCCTATCCCGCAAATATACAT
CGTTTCCATGGCTGCTAGGCTGTGCTGCCAACTGGATCCTGCGCGGGACGTCCTTTGTTTACGTCCCGTC
GGCGCTGAATCCTGCGGACGACCCTTCTCGGGGTCGCTTGGGACTCTCTCGTCCCCTTCTCCGTCTGCCG
TTCCGACCGACCACGGGGCGCACCTCTCTTTACGCGGACTCCCCGTCTGTGCCTTCTCATCTGCCGGACC
GTGTGCACTTCGCTTCACCTCTGCACGTCGCATGGAGACCACCGTGAACGCCCACCAAATATTGCCCAAG
GTCTTACATAAGAGGACTCTTGGACTCTCAGCAATGTCAACGACCGACCTTGAGGCATACTTCAAAGACT
GTTTGTTTAAAGACTGGGAGGAGTTGGGGGAGGAGATTAGGTTAAAGGTCTTTGTACTAGGAGGCTGTAG
GCATAAATTGGTCTGCGCACCAGCACCATGGCGCAATCACTAGAGCGGGGTACCTTTAAGACCAATGACT
TACAAGGCAGCTGTAGATCTTAGCCACTTTTTAAAAGAAAAGGGGGGACTGGAAGGGCTAATTCACTCCC
AACGAAGACAAGATCTGCTTTTTGCTTGTACTGGGTCTCTCTGGTTAGACCAGATCTGAGCCTGGGAGCT
CTCTGGCTAACTAGGGAACCCACTGCTTAAGCCTCAATAAAGCTTGCCTTGAGTGCTTCAAGTAGTGTGT
GCCCGTCTGTTGTGTGACTCTGGTAACTAGAGATCCCTCAGACCCTTTTAGTCAGTGTGGAAAATCTCTA
GCAGTAGTAGTTCATGTCATCTTATTATTCAGTATTTATAACTTGCAAAGAAATGAATATCAGAGAGTGA
GAGGAACTTGTTTATTGCAGCTTATAATGGTTACAAATAAAGCAATAGCATCACAAATTTCACAAATAAA
GCATTTTTTTCACTGCATTCTAGTTGTGGTTTGTCCAAACTCATCAATGTATCTTATCATGTCTGGCTCT
AGCTATCCCGCCCCTAACTCCGCCCATCCCGCCCCTAACTCCGCCCAGTTCCGCCCATTCTCCGCCCCAT
GGCTGACTAATTTTTTTTATTTATGCAGAGGCCGAGGCCGGATCCCTTGAGTGGCTTTCATCCTGGAGCA
GACTTTGCAGTCTGTGGACTGCAACACAACATTGCCTTTATGTGTAACTCTTGGCTGAAGCTCTTACACC
AATGCTGGGGGACATGTACCTCCCAGGGGCCCAGGAAGACTACGGGAGGCTACACCAACGTCAATCAGAG
GGGCCTGTGTAGCTACCGATAAGCGGACCCTCAAGAGGGCATTAGCAATAGTGTTTATAAGGCCCCCTTG
TTAATTCTTGAAGACGAAAGGGCCTCGTGATACGCCTATTTTTATAGGTTAATGTCATGATAATAATGGT
TTCTTAGACGTCAGGTGGCACTTTTCGGGGAAATGTGCGCGGAACCCCTATTTGTTTATTTTTCTAAATA
CATTCAAATATGTATCCGCTCATGAGACAATAACCCTGATAAATGCTTCAATAATATTGAAAAAGGAAGA
GTATGAGTATTCAACATTTCCGTGTCGCCCTTATTCCCTTTTTTGCGGCATTTTGCCTTCCTGTTTTTGC
TCACCCAGAAACGCTGGTGAAAGTAAAAGATGCTGAAGATCAGTTGGGTGCACGAGTGGGTTACATCGAA
CTGGATCTCAACAGCGGTAAGATCCTTGAGAGTTTTCGCCCCGAAGAACGTTTTCCAATGATGAGCACTT
TTAAAGTTCTGCTATGTGGCGCGGTATTATCCCGTGTTGACGCCGGGCAAGAGCAACTCGGTCGCCGCAT
ACACTATTCTCAGAATGACTTGGTTGAGTACTCACCAGTCACAGAAAAGCATCTTACGGATGGCATGACA
GTAAGAGAATTATGCAGTGCTGCCATAACCATGAGTGATAACACTGCGGCCAACTTACTTCTGACAACGA
TCGGAGGACCGAAGGAGCTAACCGCTTTTTTGCACAACATGGGGGATCATGTAACTCGCCTTGATCGTTG
GGAACCGGAGCTGAATGAAGCCATACCAAACGACGAGCGTGACACCACGATGCCTGCAGCAATGGCAACA
ACGTTGCGCAAACTATTAACTGGCGAACTACTTACTCTAGCTTCCCGGCAACAATTAATAGACTGGATGG
AGGCGGATAAAGTTGCAGGACCACTTCTGCGCTCGGCCCTTCCGGCTGGCTGGTTTATTGCTGATAAATC
TGGAGCCGGTGAGCGTGGGTCTCGCGGTATCATTGCAGCACTGGGGCCAGATGGTAAGCCCTCCCGTATC
GTAGTTATCTACACGACGGGGAGTCAGGCAACTATGGATGAACGAAATAGACAGATCGCTGAGATAGGTG
CCTCACTGATTAAGCATTGGTAACTGTCAGACCAAGTTTACTCATATATACTTTAGATTGATTTAAAACT
TCATTTTTAATTTAAAAGGATCTAGGTGAAGATCCTTTTTGATAATCTCATGACCAAAATCCCTTAACGT
GAGTTTTCGTTCCACTGAGCGTCAGACCCCGTAGAAAAGATCAAAGGATCTTCTTGAGATCCTTTTTTTC
TGCGCGTAATCTGCTGCTTGCAAACAAAAAAACCACCGCTACCAGCGGTGGTTTGTTTGCCGGATCAAGA
GCTACCAACTCTTTTTCCGAAGGTAACTGGCTTCAGCAGAGCGCAGATACCAAATACTGTCCTTCTAGTG
TAGCCGTAGTTAGGCCACCACTTCAAGAACTCTGTAGCACCGCCTACATACCTCGCTCTGCTAATCCTGT
TACCAGTGGCTGCTGCCAGTGGCGATAAGTCGTGTCTTACCGGGTTGGACTCAAGACGATAGTTACCGGA
TAAGGCGCAGCGGTCGGGCTGAACGGGGGGTTCGTGCACACAGCCCAGCTTGGAGCGAACGACCTACACC
GAACTGAGATACCTACAGCGTGAGCTATGAGAAAGCGCCACGCTTCCCGAAGGGAGAAAGGCGGACAGGT
ATCCGGTAAGCGGCAGGGTCGGAACAGGAGAGCGCACGAGGGAGCTTCCAGGGGGAAACGCCTGGTATCT
TTATAGTCCTGTCGGGTTTCGCCACCTCTGACTTGAGCGTCGATTTTTGTGATGCTCGTCAGGGGGGCGG
AGCCTATGGAAAAACGCCAGCAACGCGGCCTTTTTACGGTTCCTGGCCTTTTGCTGGCCTTGAAGCTGTC
CCTGATGGTCGTCATCTACCTGCCTGGACAGCATGGCCTGCAACGCGGGCATCCCGATGCCGCCGGAAGC
GAGAAGAATCATAATGGGGAAGGCCATCCAGCCTCGCGTCG
Features (pLannotate 1.2.2; 34 found; start..end, strand, type, name):
      4..110     +  rep_origin     mini-oriP (fragment): internally truncated variant of the Epstein-Barr virus oriP replication origin (Tanaka et al., 1999)
    120..158     -  CDS            TcR (fragment): tetracycline efflux protein; tet; confers resistance to tetracycline
    159..180     +  protein_bind   CAP binding site: CAP binding activates transcription in the presence of cAMP. E. coli catabolite activator protein
    195..225     +  promoter       lac promoter: promoter for the E. coli lac operon
    233..249     +  protein_bind   lac operator: The lac repressor binds to the lac operator to inhibit transcription in E. coli. This inhibition can be relieved by adding lactose or isopropyl-β-D-thiogalactopyranoside (IPTG). lac repressor encoded by lacI
    294..312     +  promoter       T3 promoter: promoter for bacteriophage T3 RNA polymerase
    340..566     +  promoter       RSV promoter: Rous sarcoma virus enhancer/promoter
    567..747     +  LTR            5' LTR (truncated): truncated 5' long terminal repeat (LTR) from HIV-1
    794..919     +  misc_feature   HIV-1 Ψ: packaging signal of human immunodeficiency virus type 1
    903..1266    +  CDS            HIV-1 gag (fragment): gag protein from human immunodeficiency virus 1; gag
   1412..1645    +  misc_feature   RRE: The Rev response element (RRE) of HIV-1 allows for Rev-dependent mRNA export from the nucleus to the cytoplasm.
   2022..2122    +  CDS            Rev (fragment): human immunodeficiency virus 1 (HIV-1) Rev protein; rev; enhances nuclear export of unspliced and incompletely spliced viral mRNAs
   2136..2253    +  misc_feature   cPPT/CTS: central polypurine tract and central termination sequence of HIV-1
   2281..2688    +  promoter       SFFV promoter: spleen focus-forming virus long terminal repeat (LTR) promoter
   2754..2878    +  protein_bind   attR1: mutant version of attR; recombination site for the Gateway® LR reaction LR Clonase™
   2903..2933    +  promoter       lac UV5 promoter: E. coli lac promoter with an "up" mutation
   2957..2986    +  promoter       cat promoter (fragment): promoter of the E. coli cat gene encoding chloramphenicol acetyltransferase
   2987..3646    +  CDS            CmR: chloramphenicol acetyltransferase; cat; confers resistance to chloramphenicol
   3825..3983    +  CDS            ccdA (fragment): CCDA_ECO57 - Also known as H, letA. Experimental evidence at protein level: Swiss-Prot protein existence level 1. Antitoxin component of a type II toxin-antitoxin (TA) system which inhibits the post-segregational killing (PSK) of plasmid-free cells, also referred to as a plasmid addiction system. Binds to and blocks the activity of CcdB; will also remove bound CcdB protein from the CcdB-GyrA complex by forming a CcdA-CcdB complex, a process termed rejuvenation. Functions as a transcriptional corepressor for the ccdAB operon, repression also requires CcdB (By similarity). From Escherichia coli
   3988..4290    +  CDS            ccdB: CCDB_ECOLI - Also known as G, letB, letD. Experimental evidence at protein level: Swiss-Prot protein existence level 1. Toxic component of a type II toxin-antitoxin (TA) system, functioning in plasmid maintainence. Responsible for the post- segregational killing (PSK) of plasmid-free cells, also referred to as a plasmid addiction system. Half-life of over 2 hours. Cell killing by CcdB is accompanied by filamentation, defects in chromosome and plasmid segregation, defects in cell division, formation of anucleate cells, decreased DNA synthesis and plasmid loss. Interferes with the activity of DN
   4334..4458    -  protein_bind   attR2: mutant version of attR; recombination site for the Gateway® LR reaction LR Clonase™
   4603..5065    +  misc_feature   IRES: internal ribosome entry site (IRES) of the encephalomyocarditis virus (EMCV)
   5069..5467    +  CDS            BSD: blasticidin S deaminase; Aspergillus terreus BSD; confers resistance to blasticidin
   5474..5629    +  CDS            HBsAg (S) (fragment): major/small (S) envelope protein of hepatitis B virus hepatitis B surface antigen
   5944..6202    +  ncRNA          HBV PRE 1151-1410: Accession: RF02816 - Hepatitis B virus post-transcriptional regulatory element 1151-1410
   6168..6608    +  CDS            X: X_HBVD3 - Experimental evidence at protein level: Swiss-Prot protein existence level 1. Multifunctional protein that plays a role in silencing host antiviral defenses and promoting viral transcription. Does not seem to be essential for HBV infection. May be directly involved in development of cirrhosis and liver cancer (hepatocellular carcinoma). Most of cytosolic activities involve modulation of cytosolic calcium. The effect on apoptosis is controversial depending on the cell types in which the studies have been conducted. May induce apoptosis by localizing in mitochondria and causing loss of
   6630..6698    +  CDS            nef (fragment): NEF_HV1Z2 - Experimental evidence at protein level: Swiss-Prot protein existence level 1. Extracellular Nef protein targets CD4(+) T-lymphocytes for apoptosis by interacting with CXCR4 surface receptors. From Human immunodeficiency virus type 1 group M subtype D (isolate Z2/CDC-Z34) (HIV-1).
   6700..6933    +  LTR            3' LTR (ΔU3): self-inactivating 3' long terminal repeat (LTR) from HIV-1
   7005..7126    +  polyA_signal   SV40 poly(A) signal: SV40 polyadenylation signal
   7146..7250    +  promoter       SV40 promoter (fragment): SV40 early promoter
   7598..7702    +  promoter       AmpR promoter: bla
   7703..8563    +  CDS            AmpR: β-lactamase; bla; confers resistance to ampicillin, carbenicillin, and related antibiotics
   8734..9322    +  rep_origin     ori: high-copy-number ColE1/pMB1/pBR322/pUC origin of replication
   9368..3       -  CDS            TcR (fragment) (across the origin): tetracycline efflux protein; tet; confers resistance to tetracycline
