[The description below was written by a language model from this plasmid's Addgene catalogue record and pLannotate feature annotations shown in this document.]
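Description:
pLV-SFFVp-gI-BlastR is an empty, Gateway-compatible lentiviral destination vector for stable transgene expression in mammalian cells, built on an in-house pLV backbone. It is propagated in E. coli through a high-copy ColE1/pUC-type origin with ampicillin resistance. Because the Gateway cassette encodes the gyrase toxin CcdB, the unrecombined plasmid has to be maintained in a ccdB-tolerant strain. The cassette also carries chloramphenicol resistance.

The viral portion has a third-generation, self-inactivating layout. An RSV promoter drives a truncated HIV-1 5' LTR, followed by the Ψ packaging signal with a gag fragment, the Rev response element and the cPPT/CTS. The genome ends in a ΔU3 3' LTR with a downstream SV40 polyadenylation signal. Packaging functions are not encoded and must be supplied in trans.

The internal expression unit uses the spleen focus-forming virus (SFFV) LTR promoter placed upstream of an attR1–CmR–ccdB–attR2 cassette. An LR recombination reaction with an entry clone replaces this cassette with the gene of interest, and loss of ccdB counter-selects non-recombinant plasmids in standard strains. Downstream of attR2, an EMCV IRES directs translation of blasticidin S deaminase. The inserted gene and the resistance marker are therefore expressed from a single bicistronic transcript, which links blasticidin selection of transduced cells to transgene expression.

Between the marker and the 3' LTR, the annotation detects hepatitis B virus sequence, including a post-transcriptional regulatory element that overlaps HBsAg and X protein matches. This sequence presumably serves to enhance transcript export and expression. Small annotated fragments such as mini-oriP, TcR and the SV40 promoter appear to be backbone remnants. The plasmid was deposited alongside work on a fluorescent transcription factor activity reporter system, but the record does not specify its role in that work.
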