Addgene plasmid #207179: pLV-SFFVp-gI-BlastR
Purpose: (Empty Backbone) Gateway compatible Lentiviral Expression Plasmid SFFVp-IRES-BlastR
Depositing lab: David Bersten. Depositing organization: Adelaide University. Publication: dFLASH; dual FLuorescent transcription factor Activity Sensor for Histone integrated live-cell reporting and high-content screening. Allen TP, Roennfeldt AE, Reckdharajkumar M, Liu M, Quinn RJ, Russell DL, Peet DJ, Whitelaw ML, Bersten DC. bioRxiv 2023.11.21.568191 10.1101/2023.11.21.568191.
Backbone
  Vector backbone: pLV
  Backbone manufacturer: inhouse
  Vector type: Mammalian Expression, Lentiviral
  Selectable markers: Blasticidin
Growth in bacteria
  Bacterial resistance: Ampicillin, 100 μg/mL
  Growth temperature: 37°C
  Growth strain: ccdB Survival
  Copy number: High Copy
Gene/Insert
  Gene/Insert name: Empty
  Promoter: SFFVp
  Cloning method: Gibson Cloning
  Sequencing primers: 5′ NA
Terms and licenses: Academic/Nonprofit Terms; Industry Terms: Not Available to Industry
Depositor comments: Please visit https://doi.org/10.1101/2023.11.21.568191 for bioRxiv preprint.
How to cite: pLV-SFFVp-gI-BlastR was a gift from David Bersten (Addgene plasmid # 207179 ; http://n2t.net/addgene:207179 ; RRID:Addgene_207179)
